>Addgene plasmid #19471 | pcDNA5/FRT/TO DNAJB3 | depositor full sequence | sequence record 9107 | Author sequence
GACGGATCGGGAGATCTCCCGATCCCCTATGGTGCACTCTCAGTACAATCTGCTCTGATGCCGCATAGTT
AAGCCAGTATCTGCTCCCTGCTTGTGTGTTGGAGGTCGCTGAGTAGTGCGCGAGCAAAATTTAAGCTACA
ACAAGGCAAGGCTTGACCGACAATTGCATGAAGAATCTGCTTAGGGTTAGGCGTTTTGCGCTGCTTCGCG
ATGTACGGGCCAGATATACGCGTTGACATTGATTATTGACTAGTTATTAATAGTAATCAATTACGGGGTC
ATTAGTTCATAGCCCATATATGGAGTTCCGCGTTACATAACTTACGGTAAATGGCCCGCCTGGCTGACCG
CCCAACGACCCCCGCCCATTGACGTCAATAATGACGTATGTTCCCATAGTAACGCCAATAGGGACTTTCC
ATTGACGTCAATGGGTGGAGTATTTACGGTAAACTGCCCACTTGGCAGTACATCAAGTGTATCATATGCC
AAGTACGCCCCCTATTGACGTCAATGACGGTAAATGGCCCGCCTGGCATTATGCCCAGTACATGACCTTA
TGGGACTTTCCTACTTGGCAGTACATCTACGTATTAGTCATCGCTATTACCATGGTGATGCGGTTTTGGC
AGTACATCAATGGGCGTGGATAGCGGTTTGACTCACGGGGATTTCCAAGTCTCCACCCCATTGACGTCAA
TGGGAGTTTGTTTTGGCACCAAAATCAACGGGACTTTCCAAAATGTCGTAACAACTCCGCCCCATTGACG
CAAATGGGCGGTAGGCGTGTACGGTGGGAGGTCTATATAAGCAGAGCTCTCCCTATCAGTGATAGAGATC
TCCCTATCAGTGATAGAGATCGTCGACGAGCTCGTTTAGTGAACCGTCAGATCGCCTGGAGACGCCATCC
ACGCTGTTTTGACCTCCATAGAAGACACCGGGACCGATCCAGCCTCCGGACTCTAGCGTTTAAACTTAAG
CTTGGTACCGAGCTCGGATCCACCATGGTGGACTACTACGAGGTGCTGGGCGTGCCGCGGCAGGCCTCAG
CCGAGGCCATCCGCAAGGCGTACCGCAAGCTTGCGCTCAAGTGGCACCCGGACAAGAACCCCGAGCACAA
GGAGGAGGCCGAGAGGCGGTTCAAGCAGGTGGCGCAGGCCTACGAGGTCTTATCGGACGTCCGCAAGCGC
GAGGTGTACGACCGCTGCGGCGAAGTGGGCGAGGTGGGCGGAGGCGGCGCGGCGGGCAGCCCGTTCCACG
ATGCCTTCCAGTACGTCTTCTCCTTCCGAGACCCCGCGGAGGTCTTCAGGGAGTTCTTCGGGGGCCACGA
CCCTTTCTCCTTCGACTTCTTCGGGGGAGACCCCCTTGAGAACTTTTTTGGGGATCGGAGGAGCACCCGT
GGAAGCAGAAGCCGAGGGGCTGTACCCTTCTCTACCTCCTTTACCGAATTCCCAGGATTTGGGGGTGGCT
TCGCTTCGTTAGATACTGGATTCACATCCTTCGGTTCTCCAGGAAACTCGGGCCTTTCTTCTTTCTCCAT
GTCTTGCGGCGGTGGGGCGGCAGGCAACTACAAGTCGGTGTCAACCTCCACCGAAATAATTAATGGCAAA
AAAATCACCACCAAGAGAATCGTTGAGAATGGTCAAGAAAGGGTGGAAGTGGAAGAAGATGGAGAGTTAA
AGTCCCTGATAATTAATGGCAGAGAGCAGCTGCTTCGCATCAATACTCAGTAAGCGGCCGCTCGAGTCTA
GAGGGCCCGTTTAAACCCGCTGATCAGCCTCGACTGTGCCTTCTAGTTGCCAGCCATCTGTTGTTTGCCC
CTCCCCCGTGCCTTCCTTGACCCTGGAAGGTGCCACTCCCACTGTCCTTTCCTAATAAAATGAGGAAATT
GCATCGCATTGTCTGAGTAGGTGTCATTCTATTCTGGGGGGTGGGGTGGGGCAGGACAGCAAGGGGGAGG
ATTGGGAAGACAATAGCAGGCATGCTGGGGATGCGGTGGGCTCTATGGCTTCTGAGGCGGAAAGAACCAG
CTGGGGCTCTAGGGGGTATCCCC
[124 nt withheld, positions 2054-2177]
C
[91 nt withheld, positions 2179-2269]
AGGGTGATGGTTCACGTACCTAGAAGTTCCTATTCCGAAGTTCCTATTCTCTAGAAAGTATAGGAACTTC
CTTGGCCAAAAAGCCTGAACTCACCGCGACGTCTGTCGAGAAGTTTCTGATCGAAAAGTTCGACAGCGTC
TCCGACCTGATGCAGCTCTCGGAGGGCGAAGAATCTCGTGCTTTCAGCTTCGATGTAGGAGGGCGTGGAT
ATGTCCTGCGGGTAAATAGCTGCGCCGATGGTTTCTACAAAGATCGTTATGTTTATCGGCACTTTGCATC
GGCCGCGCTCCCGATTCCGGAAGTGCTTGACATTGGGGAATTCAGCGAGAGCCTGACCTATTGCATCTCC
CGCCGTGCACAGGGTGTCACGTTGCAAGACCTGCCTGAAACCGAACTGCCCGCTGTTCTGCAGCCGGTCG
CGGAGGCCATGGATGCGATCGCTGCGGCCGATCTTAGCCAGACGAGCGGGTTCGGCCCATTCGGACCGCA
AGGAATCGGTCAATACACTACATGGCGTGATTTCATATGCGCGATTGCTGATCCCCATGTGTATCACTGG
CAAACTGTGATGGACGACACCGTCAGTGCGTCCGTCGCGCAGGCTCTCGATGAGCTGATGCTTTGGGCCG
AGGACTGCCCCGAAGTCCGGCACCTCGTGCACGCGGATTTCGGCTCCAACAATGTCCTGACGGACAATGG
CCGCATAACAGCGGTCATTGACTGGAGCGAGGCGATGTTCGGGGATTCCCAATACGAGGTCGCCAACATC
TTCTTCTGGAGGCCGTGGTTGGCTTGTATGGAGCAGCAGACGCGCTACTTCGAGCGGAGGCATCCGGAGC
TTGCAGGATCGCCGCGGCTCCGGGCGTATATGCTCCGCATTGGTCTTGACCAACTCTATCAGAGCTTGGT
TGACGGCAATTTCGATGATGCAGCTTGGGCGCAGGGTCGATGCGACGCAATCGTCCGATCCGGAGCCGGG
ACTGTCGGGCGTACACAAATCGCCCGCAGAAGCGCGGCCGTCTGGACCGATGGCTGTGTAGAAGTACTCG
CCGATAGTGGAAACCGACGCCCCAGCACTCGTCCGAGGGCAAAGGAATAGCACGTACTACGAGATTTCGA
TTCCACCGCCGCCTTCTATGAAAGGTTGGGCTTCGGAATCGTTTTCCGGGACGCCGGCTGGATGATCCTC
CAGCGCGGGGATCTCATGCTGGAGTTCTTCGCCCACCCCAACTTGTTTATTGCAGCTTATAATGGTTACA
AATAAAGCAATAGCATCACAAATTTCACAAATAAAGCATTTTTTTCACTGCATTCTAGTTGTGGTTTGTC
CAAACTCATCAATGTATCTTATCATGTCTGTATACCGTCGACCTCTAGCTAGAGCTTGGCGTAATCATGG
TCATAGCTGTTTCCTGTGTGAAATTGTTATCCGCTCACAATTCCACACAACATACGAGCCGGAAGCATAA
AGTGTAAAGCCTGGGGTGCCTAATGAGTGAGCTAACTCACATTAATTGCGTTGCGCTCACTGCCCGCTTT
CCAGTCGGGAAACCTGTCGTGCCAGCTGCATTAATGAATCGGCCAACGCGCGGGGAGAGGCGGTTTGCGT
ATTGGGCGCTCTTCCGCTTCCTCGCTCACTGACTCGCTGCGCTCGGTCGTTCGGCTGCGGCGAGCGGTAT
CAGCTCACTCAAAGGCGGTAATACGGTTATCCACAGAATCAGGGGATAACGCAGGAAAGAACATGTGAGC
AAAAGGCCAGCAAAAGGCCAGGAACCGTAAAAAGGCCGCGTTGCTGGCGTTTTTCCATAGGCTCCGCCCC
CCTGACGAGCATCACAAAAATCGACGCTCAAGTCAGAGGTGGCGAAACCCGACAGGACTATAAAGATACC
AGGCGTTTCCCCCTGGAAGCTCCCTCGTGCGCTCTCCTGTTCCGACCCTGCCGCTTACCGGATACCTGTC
CGCCTTTCTCCCTTCGGGAAGCGTGGCGCTTTCTCATAGCTCACGCTGTAGGTATCTCAGTTCGGTGTAG
GTCGTTCGCTCCAAGCTGGGCTGTGTGCACGAACCCCCCGTTCAGCCCGACCGCTGCGCCTTATCCGGTA
ACTATCGTCTTGAGTCCAACCCGGTAAGACACGACTTATCGCCACTGGCAGCAGCCACTGGTAACAGGAT
TAGCAGAGCGAGGTATGTAGGCGGTGCTACAGAGTTCTTGAAGTGGTGGCCTAACTACGGCTACACTAGA
AGAACAGTATTTGGTATCTGCGCTCTGCTGAAGCCAGTTACCTTCGGAAAAAGAGTTGGTAGCTCTTGAT
CCGGCAAACAAACCACCGCTGGTAGCGGTGGTTTTTTTGTTTGCAAGCAGCAGATTACGCGCAGAAAAAA
AGGATCTCAAGAAGATCCTTTGATCTTTTCTACGGGGTCTGACGCTCAGTGGAACGAAAACTCACGTTAA
GGGATTTTGGTCATGAGATTATCAAAAAGGATCTTCACCTAGATCCTTTTAAATTAAAAATGAAGTTTTA
AATCAATCTAAAGTATATATGAGTAAACTTGGTCTGACAGTTACCAATGCTTAATCAGTGAGGCACCTAT
CTCAGCGATCTGTCTATTTCGTTCATCCATAGTTGCCTGACTCCCCGTCGTGTAGATAACTACGATACGG
GAGGGCTTACCATCTGGCCCCAGTGCTGCAATGATACCGCGAGACCCACGCTCACCGGCTCCAGATTTAT
CAGCAATAAACCAGCCAGCCGGAAGGGCCGAGCGCAGAAGTGGTCCTGCAACTTTATCCGCCTCCATCCA
GTCTATTAATTGTTGCCGGGAAGCTAGAGTAAGTAGTTCGCCAGTTAATAGTTTGCGCAACGTTGTTGCC
ATTGCTACAGGCATCGTGGTGTCACGCTCGTCGTTTGGTATGGCTTCATTCAGCTCCGGTTCCCAACGAT
CAAGGCGAGTTACATGATCCCCCATGTTGTGCAAAAAAGCGGTTAGCTCCTTCGGTCCTCCGATCGTTGT
CAGAAGTAAGTTGGCCGCAGTGTTATCACTCATGGTTATGGCAGCACTGCATAATTCTCTTACTGTCATG
CCATCCGTAAGATGCTTTTCTGTGACTGGTGAGTACTCAACCAAGTCATTCTGAGAATAGTGTATGCGGC
GACCGAGTTGCTCTTGCCCGGCGTCAATACGGGATAATACCGCGCCACATAGCAGAACTTTAAAAGTGCT
CATCATTGGAAAACGTTCTTCGGGGCGAAAACTCTCAAGGATCTTACCGCTGTTGAGATCCAGTTCGATG
TAACCCACTCGTGCACCCAACTGATCTTCAGCATCTTTTACTTTCACCAGCGTTTCTGGGTGAGCAAAAA
CAGGAAGGCAAAATGCCGCAAAAAAGGGAATAAGGGCGACACGGAAATGTTGAATACTCATACTCTTCCT
TTTTCAATATTATTGAAGCATTTATCAGGGTTATTGTCTCATGAGCGGATACATATTTGAATGTATTTAG
AAAAATAAACAAATAGGGGTTCCGCGCACATTTCCCCGAAAAGTGCCACCTGACGTC
Features (pLannotate 1.2.2; 21 found; start..end, strand, type, name):
     28..80      -  misc_feature   bom (fragment): basis of mobility region from pBR322
    235..614     +  enhancer       CMV enhancer: human cytomegalovirus immediate early enhancer
    615..818     +  promoter       CMV promoter: human cytomegalovirus (CMV) immediate early promoter
    820..839     +  promoter       PLtetO-1 promoter (fragment): modified phage lambda PL promoter with tet operator sites (Lutz and Bujard, 1997)
    841..860     +  promoter       PLtetO-1 promoter (fragment): modified phage lambda PL promoter with tet operator sites (Lutz and Bujard, 1997)
    868..901     +  promoter       TRE3GV promoter (fragment): 3rd-generation Tet-responsive promoter that can be activated by binding of Tet-On® 3G, optimized for retroviral and lentiviral vectors
   1005..1730    +  CDS            Dnajb3: DNJB3_MOUSE - Also known as Hsj3, Msj1. Experimental evidence at transcript level: Swiss-Prot protein existence level 2. May operate as a co-chaperone of the male germ cell- and haploid stage-specific Hsp70 proteins. From Mus musculus (Mouse).
   1784..2008    +  polyA_signal   bGH poly(A) signal: bovine growth hormone polyadenylation signal
   2012..2033    +  promoter       SV40 promoter (fragment): SV40 enhancer and early promoter
   2054..2287    +  rep_origin     f1 ori (fragment) (sequence partly withheld): f1 bacteriophage origin of replication; arrow indicates direction of (+) strand synthesis
   2292..2339    +  protein_bind   FRT: FLP-mediated recombination occurs in the 8-bp core sequence TCTAGAAA (Turan and Bode, 2011). FLP recombinase from the Saccharomyces cerevisiae 2μ plasmid
   2347..3369    +  CDS            HygR: aminoglycoside phosphotransferase from E. coli; aph(4)-Ia; confers resistance to hygromycin
   3379..3504    +  CDS            ble (fragment): BLE_KLEPN - Experimental evidence at protein level: Swiss-Prot protein existence level 1. Binding protein with a strong affinity to the bleomycin family of antibiotics. Binds to CL990; an antimitotic-antibiotic compound. From Klebsiella pneumoniae.
   3499..3620    +  polyA_signal   SV40 poly(A) signal: SV40 polyadenylation signal
   3693..3709    -  protein_bind   lac operator: The lac repressor binds to the lac operator to inhibit transcription in E. coli. This inhibition can be relieved by adding lactose or isopropyl-β-D-thiogalactopyranoside (IPTG). lac repressor encoded by lacI
   3717..3747    -  promoter       lac promoter: promoter for the E. coli lac operon
   3762..3783    -  protein_bind   CAP binding site: CAP binding activates transcription in the presence of cAMP. E. coli catabolite activator protein
   3796..3888    -  CDS            lacI (fragment): lac repressor; lacI; The lac repressor binds to the lac operator to inhibit transcription in E. coli. This inhibition can be relieved by adding lactose or isopropyl-β-D-thiogalactopyranoside (IPTG).
   4071..4659    -  rep_origin     ori: high-copy-number ColE1/pMB1/pBR322/pUC origin of replication
   4830..5690    -  CDS            AmpR: β-lactamase; bla; confers resistance to ampicillin, carbenicillin, and related antibiotics
   5691..5795    -  promoter       AmpR promoter: bla
