[The description below was written by a language model from this plasmid's Addgene catalogue record and pLannotate feature annotations shown in this document.]
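Description:
pcDNA5/FRT/TO DNAJB3 is a mammalian expression plasmid built on the Invitrogen pcDNA5/FRT/TO backbone, carrying the coding sequence of DNAJB3 (also called Hsj3 or Msj1), a member of the HSP40/DNAJ co-chaperone family. The catalogue lists the insert as mouse, and the annotated open reading frame matches the mouse Dnajb3 protein, which is thought to act as a co-chaperone for male germ cell-specific Hsp70 proteins. The roughly 0.7 kb insert was cloned between BamHI and NotI sites, both retained. It sits downstream of the CMV immediate early enhancer and promoter, followed by two short tet operator matches (annotated as PLtetO-1 fragments). In cells expressing the Tet repressor this arrangement keeps transcription off until tetracycline or doxycycline is added. A bovine growth hormone polyadenylation signal terminates the transcript. No epitope tag is annotated or recorded.

Downstream lies an FRT site directly preceding a hygromycin resistance gene with an SV40 polyadenylation signal. No complete promoter is annotated in front of this marker. This fits the Flp-In design, in which FLP-mediated recombination into a genomic FRT site in a suitable host line places the gene behind a resident promoter, so that hygromycin selects for single-copy, site-specific integrants. Propagation in E. coli relies on a high-copy ColE1/pUC-type origin and ampicillin resistance; other small annotated fragments (f1 ori, ble, lacI) appear to be backbone remnants.

The plasmid belongs to a chaperone expression library intended for constitutive or inducible expression of individual HSP family members. The depositor cautions that library inserts were amplified from a pooled reference RNA derived from multiple cell lines, were verified only for gene identity, and may carry polymorphisms.
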