Addgene plasmid #19471: pcDNA5/FRT/TO DNAJB3
Depositing lab: Harm Kampinga. Depositing organization: University Medical Center Groningen. Publication: Computational analysis of the human HSPH/HSPA/DNAJ family and cloning of a human HSPH/HSPA/DNAJ expression library. Hageman J, Kampinga HH. Cell Stress Chaperones. 2009 Jan;14(1):1-21. doi: 10.1007/s12192-008-0060-2. Epub 2008 Aug 7. PubMed 18686016.
Backbone
  Vector backbone: pcDNA5/FRT/TO
  Backbone manufacturer: Invitrogen
  Backbone size w/o insert (bp): 5137
  Vector type: Mammalian Expression
  Selectable markers: Hygromycin
Growth in bacteria
  Bacterial resistance: Ampicillin, 100 μg/mL
  Growth temperature: 37°C
  Growth strain: DH5alpha
  Copy number: High Copy
Gene/Insert
  Gene/Insert name: DNAJB3 (alt name: Hsj3, Msj1, MSJ-1)
  Species: M. musculus (mouse)
  Insert size (bp): 728
  Entrez Gene: Dnajb3 (a.k.a. Hsj, Hsj3, MSJ-, MSJ-1, Msj, Msj1)
  Cloning method: Restriction Enzyme; 5′ cloning site BamHI (not destroyed); 3′ cloning site NotI (not destroyed)
  Sequencing primers: 5′ LNCX; 3′ BGH-rev
Terms and licenses: Academic/Nonprofit Terms; Industry Terms: Not Available to Industry
Depositor comments: Family: HSP40 Disclaimer: For cloning the various HSP genes, the Stratagene reference RNA for cDNA synthesis was used and genes were amplified from this mixture that originates from 10 different cell lines from different somatic origin and ultimately coming from 10 different individuals. This strategy was used to maximize the chance for the presence of individual HSP transcripts. Users must be aware that this mixture thus represents 20 complete haploid genomes, meaning that for each individual gene there might be polymorphisms that could potentially have functional consequences. The library was sequence verified only for the presence of the correct gene.
How to cite: pcDNA5/FRT/TO DNAJB3 was a gift from Harm Kampinga (Addgene plasmid # 19471 ; http://n2t.net/addgene:19471 ; RRID:Addgene_19471)
