>Addgene plasmid #19471 | pcDNA5/FRT/TO DNAJB3 | addgene partial sequence | sequence record 25248 | 19471 with LNCX
CTGTTTTGACCTCCATAGAAGACACCGGGNCCGATCCAGCCTCCGGACTCTAGCGTTTAAACTTAAGCTT
GGTACCGAGCTCGGATCCACCATGGTGGACTACTACGAGGTGCTGGGCGTGCCGCGGCAGGCCTCAGCCG
AGGCCATCCGCAAGGCGTACCGCAAGCTTGCGCTCAAGTGGCACCCGGACAAGAACCCCGAGCACAAGGA
GGAGGCCGAGAGGCGGTTCAAGCAGGTGGCGCAGGCCTACGAGGTCTTATCGGACGTCCGCAAGCGCGAG
GTGTACGACCGCTGCGGCGAAGTGGGCGAGGTGGGCGGAGGCGGCGCGGCGGGCAGCCCGTTCCACGATG
CCTTCCAGTACGTCTTCTCCTTCCGAGACCCCGCGGAGGTCTTCAGGGAGTTCTTCGGGGGCCACGACCC
TTTCTCCTTCGACTTCTTCGGGGGAGACCCCCTTGAGAACTTTTTTGGGGATCGGAGGAGCACCCGTGGA
AGCAGAAGCCGAGGGGCTGTACCCTTCTCTACCTCCTTTACCGAATTCCCAGGATTTGGGGGTGGCTTCG
CTTCGTTAGATACTGGATTCACATCCTTCGGTTCTCCAGGAAACTCGGGCCTTTCTTCTTTCTCCATGTC
TTGCGGCGGTGGGNNGNCNGGCANCTANCAGTCG
